>Addgene plasmid #239537 | pVL1176 | addgene full sequence | sequence record 475869 | Addgene NGS Result
CACACACTGGCTTAAGATGACAACGCCTTGCCAACAGGGAGTTCTTCAGAGACATGGAGGCTCAAAACGA
AATTATTGACAGCCTAGACATCAATAGTCATACAACAGAAAGCGACCACCCAACTTTGGCTGATAATAGC
GTATAAACAATGCATACTTTGTACGTTCAAAATACAATGCAGTAGATATATTTATGCATATTACATATAA
TACATATCACATAGGAAGCAACAGGCGCGTTGGACTTTTAATTTTCGAGGACCGCGAATCCTTACATCAC
ACCCAATCCCCCACAAGTGATCCCCCACACACCATAGCTTCAAAATGTTTCTACTCCTTTTTTACTCTTC
CAGATTTTCTCGGACTCCGCGCATCGCCGTACCACTTCAAAACACCCAAGCACAGCATACTAAATTTCCC
CTCTTTCTTCCTCTAGGGTGTCGTTAATTACCCGTACTAAAGGTTTGGAAAAGAAAAAAGACACCGCCTC
GTTTCTTTTTCTTCGTCGAAAAAGGCAATAAAAATTTTTATCACGTTTCTTTTTCTTGAAAATTTTTTTT
TTTGATTTTTTTCTCTTTCGATGACCTCCCATTGATATTTAAGTTAATAAACGGTCATCAATTTCTCAAG
TTTCAGTTTCATTTTTCTTGTTCTATTACAACTTTTTTTACTTCTTGCTCATTAGAAAGAAAGCATAGCA
ATCTAATCTAAGTTTTAATTACAAAAGATCTATGAGGCAGGTTTGGTTCTCTTGGATTGTGGGATTGTTC
CTATGTTTTTTCAACGTGTCTTCTGCTGGTTCTTCTAAAGGTGAAGAATTATTCACTGGTGTTGTCCCAA
TTTTGGTTGAATTAGATGGTGATGTTAATGGTCACAAATTTTCTGTCTCCGGTGAAGGTGAAGGTGATGC
TACTTACGGTAAATTGACCTTAAAATTGATTTGTACTACTGGTAAATTGCCAGTTCCATGGCCAACCTTA
GTCACTACTTTAGGTTATGGTTTGCAATGTTTTGCTAGATACCCAGATCATATGAAACAACATGACTTTT
TCAAGTCTGCCATGCCAGAAGGTTATGTTCAAGAAAGAACTATTTTTTTCAAAGATGACGGTAACTACAA
GACCAGAGCTGAAGTCAAGTTTGAAGGTGATACCTTAGTTAATAGAATCGAATTAAAAGGTATTGATTTT
AAAGAAGGTGGTAACATTTTAGGTCACAAATTGGAATACAACTATAACTCTCACAATGTTTACATCACTG
CTGACAAACAAAAGAATGGTATCAAAGCTAACTTCAAAATTAGACACAACATTGAAGATGGTGGTGTTCA
ATTAGCTGACCATTATCAACAAAATACTCCAATTGGTGATGGTCCAGTCTTGTTACCAGACAACCATTAC
TTATCCTATCAATCTGCCTTATCCAAAGATCCAAACGAAAAGAGAGATCACATGGTCTTGTTAGAATTTG
TTACTGCTGCTGGTATTACCCATGGTATGGATGAATTGTACAAAGGATCCCACGACGAATTGTAGTAATG
GCAGTGCTTTTAACTAAGAATTATTAGTCTTTTCTGCTTATTTTTTCATCATAGTTTAGAACACTTTATA
TTAACGAATAGTTTATGAATCTATTTAGGTTTAAAAATTGATACAGTTTTATAAGTTACTTTTTCAAAGA
CTCGTGCTGTCTATTGCATAATGCACTGGAAGGGGAAAAAAAAGGTGCACACGCGTGGCTTTTTCTTGAA
TTTGCAGTTTGAAAAATGCTGAGCAGTTACAGAGATGTTACGAACCACTAGTGCACTGCAGTACACGGTT
TCCTTGAAATTTTTTTGATTCGGTAATCTCCGAACAGAAGGAAGAACGAAGGAAGGAGCACAGACTTAGA
TTGGTATATATACGCATATGTAGTGTTGAAGAAACATGAAATTGCCCAGTATTCTTAACCCAACTGCACA
GAACAAAAACGTGCAGGAAACGAAGATAAATCATGTCGAAAGCTACATATAAGGAACGTGCTGCTACTCA
TCCTAGTCCTGTTGCTGCCAAGCTATTTAATATCATGCACGAAAAGCAAACAAACTTGTGTGCTTCATTG
GATGTTCGTACCACCAAGGAATTACTGGAGTTAGTTGAAGCATTAGGTCCCAAAATTTGTTTACTAAAAA
CACATGTGGATATCTTGACTGATTTTTCCATGGAGGGCACAGTTAAGCCGCTAAAGGCATTATCCGCCAA
GTACAATTTTTTACTCTTCGAAGACAGAAAATTTGCTGACATTGGTAATACAGTCAAATTGCAGTACTCT
GCGGGTGTATACAGAATAGCAGAATGGGCAGACATTACGAATGCACACGGTGTGGTGGGCCCAGGTATTG
TTAGCGGTTTGAAGCAGGCGGCAGAAGAAGTAACAAAGGAACCTAGAGGCCTTTTGATGTTAGCAGAATT
GTCATGCAAGGGCTCCCTATCTACTGGAGAATATACTAAGGGTACTGTTGACATTGCGAAGAGCGACAAA
GATTTTGTTATCGGCTTTATTGCTCAAAGAGACATGGGTGGAAGAGATGAAGGTTACGATTGGTTGATTA
TGACACCCGGTGTGGGTTTAGATGACAAGGGAGATGCATTGGGTCAACAGTATAGAACCGTGGATGATGT
GGTTTCTACAGGATCTGACATTATTATTGTTGGAAGAGGACTATTTGCAAAGGGAAGGGATGCTAAGGTA
GAGGGTGAACGTTACAGAAAAGCAGGCTGGGAAGCATATTTGAGAAGATGCGGCCAGCAAAACTAAAAAA
CTGTATTATAAGTAAATGCATGTATACTAAACTCACAAATTAGAGCTTCAATTTAATTATATCAGTTATT
ACCCGAGTAGAGCACTTGAATCCACTGCCCCGGGAATCTCGGTCGTAATGATTTCTATAATGACGAAAAA
AAAAAAATTGGAAAGAAAAAGCTTCATGGCCTTTATAAAAAGGAACTATCCAATACCTCGCCAGAACCAA
GTAACAGTATTTTACGGGGCACAAATCAAGAACAATAAGACAGGACTGTAAAGATGGACGCATTGAACTC
CAAAGAACAACAAGAGTTCCAAAAAGTAGTGGAACAAAAGCAAATGAAGGATTTCATGCGTTTGTACTCT
AATCTGGTAGAAAGATGTTTCACAGACTGTGTCAATGACTTCACAACATCAAAGCTAACCAATAAGGAAC
AAACATGCATCATGAAGTGCTCAGAAAAGTTCTTGAAGCATAGCGAACGTGTAGGGCAGCGTTTCCAAGA
ACAAAACGCTGCCTTGGGACAAGGCTTGGGCCGATAAGGTGTACTGGCGTATATATATCTAATTATGTAT
CTCTGGTGTAGCCCATTTTTAGCATGTAAATATAAAGACCGAGCGGCCGCGTGTTACAACCAATTAACCA
ATTCTGATTAGAAAAACTCATCGAGCATCAAATGAAACTGCAATTTATTCATATCAGGATTATCAATACC
ATATTTTTGAAAAAGCCGTTTCTGTAATGAAGGAGAAAACTCACCGAGGCAGTTCCATAGGATGGCAAGA
TCCTGGTATCGGTCTGCGATTCCGACTCGTCCAACATCAATACAACCTATTAATTTCCCCTCGTCAAAAA
TAAGGTTATCAAGTGAGAAATCACCATGAGTGACGACTGAATCCGGTGAGAATGGCAAAAGCTTATGCAT
TTCTTTCCAGACTTGTTCAACAGGCCAGCCATTACGCTCGTCATCAAAATCACTCGCATCAACCAAACCG
TTATTCATTCGTGATTGCGCCTGAGCGAGGCGAAATACGCGATCGCTGTTAAAAGGACAATTACAAACAG
GAATCGAATGCAACCGGCGCAGGAACACTGCCAGCGCATCAACAATATTTTCACCTGAATCAGGATATTC
TTCTAATACCTGGAATGCTGTTTTCCCGGGGATCGCAGTGGTGAGTAACCATGCATCATCAGGAGTACGG
ATAAAATGCTTGATGGTCGGAAGAGGCATAAATTCCGTCAGCCAGTTTAGTCTGACCATCTCATCTGTAA
CATCATTGGCAACGCTACCTTTGCCATGTTTCAGAAACAACTCTGGCGCATCGGGCTTCCCATACAATCG
ATAGATTGTCGCACCTGATTGCCCGACATTATCGCGAGCCCATTTATACCCATATAAATCAGCATCCATG
TTGGAATTTAATCGCGGCCTGGAGCAAGACGTTTCCCGTTGAATATGGCTCATAACACCCCTTGTATTAC
TGTTTATGTAAGCAGACAGTTTTATTGTTCATGATGATATATTTTTATCTTGTGCAATGTAACATCAGAG
ATTTTGAGACACAACGTGGCTTTGTTGAATAAATCGAACTTTTGCTGAGTTGAAGGATCAGTCATGACCA
AAATCCCTTAACGTGAGTTTTCGTTCCACTGAGCGTCAGACCCCGTAGAAAAGATCAAAGGATCTTCTTG
AGATCCTTTTTTTCTGCGCGTAATCTGCTGCTTGCAAACAAAAAAACCACCGCTACCAGCGGTGGTTTGT
TTGCCGGATCAAGAGCTACCAACTCTTTTTCCGAAGGTAACTGGCTTCAGCAGAGCGCAGATACCAAATA
CTGTTCTTCTAGTGTAGCCGTAGTTAGGCCACCACTTCAAGAACTCTGTAGCACCGCCTACATACCTCGC
TCTGCTAATCCTGTTACCAGTGGCTGCTGCCAGTGGCGATAAGTCGTGTCTTACCGGGTTGGACTCAAGA
CGATAGTTACCGGATAAGGCGCAGCGGTCGGGCTGAACGGGGGGTTCGTGCACACAGCCCAGCTTGGAGC
GAACGACCTACACCGAACTGAGATACCTACAGCGTGAGCTATGAGAAAGCGCCACGCTTCCCGAAGGGAG
AAAGGCGGACAGGTATCCGGTAAGCGGCAGGGTCGGAACAGGAGAGCGCACGAGGGAGCTTCCAGGGGGA
AACGCCTGGTATCTTTATAGTCCTGTCGGGTTTCGCCACCTCTGACTTGAGCGTCGATTTTTGTGATGCT
CGTCAGGGGGGCGGAGCCTATGGAAAAACGCCAGCAACGCGGCCTTTTTACGGTTCCTGGCCTTTTGCTG
GCCTTTTGCTCACATGTTCTTTCCTGCGTTATCCCCTGATTCTGTGGATAACCGTGCGGCCGCCAATGCT
AAATTCGAGTGAAACACAGGAAGATCAGAAAATCCTCATTTCATCCATATTAACAATAATTTCAAATGTT
TATTTGCATTATTTGAAACTAGGCAAGACAAGCAACGAAACGTTTTTGAAAATTTTGAGTATTTTCAATA
AATTTGTAGAGGACTCAGATATTGAAAAAAAGCTACAGCAATTAATACTTGATAAGAAGAGTATTGAGAA
GGGCAACGGTTCATCATCTCATGGATCTGCACATGAACAAACACCAGAGTCAAACGACGTTGAAATTGAG
GCTACTGCGCCAATTGATGACAATACAGACGATGATAACAAACCGAAGTTATCTGATGTAGAAAAGGATT
AAAGATGCTAAGAGATAGTGATGATATTTCATAAATAATGTAATTCTATATATGTTAATTACCTTTTTTG
CGAGGCATATTTATGGTGAAGGATAAGTTTTGACCATCAAAGAAGGTTAATGTGGCTGTGGTTTCAGGGT
CCATAAAGCCCACATGGATAACATTACCCCTGAATTCGCATCTAGACTGAACTGGCCGATAATTGCAGAC
GAACGACTAGAGATCTATGTGAGGATCCTAACTCGAGATCGAGCTGGATG
Features (pLannotate 1.2.2; 10 found; start..end, strand, type, name):
     27..143     +  CDS            MRL1 (fragment): MRL1_YEAST - Experimental evidence at protein level: Swiss-Prot protein existence level 1. Sorting receptor involved in the transport of vacuolar enzymes from the Golgi complex to the vacuole. Involved in the delivery and maturation of PEP4 (vacuolar proteinase A) and PRB1 (vacuolar proteinase B). From Saccharomyces cerevisiae (strain ATCC 204508 / S288c) (Baker's yeast).
    305..712     +  promoter       TEF1 promoter: S. cerevisiae TEF1; promoter for EF-1α
    732..797     +  CDS            OST1 (fragment): OST1_YEAST - Also known as NLT1. Experimental evidence at protein level: Swiss-Prot protein existence level 1. Subunit of the oligosaccharyl transferase (OST) complex that catalyzes the initial transfer of a defined glycan (Glc(3)Man(9)GlcNAc(2) in eukaryotes) from the lipid carrier dolichol- pyrophosphate to an asparagine residue within an Asn-X-Ser/Thr consensus motif in nascent polypeptide chains, the first step in protein N-glycosylation. N-glycosylation occurs cotranslationally and the complex associates with the Sec61 complex at the channel-forming translocon complex that mediates protei
    804..1514    +  CDS            Venus: Venus is a basic (constitutively fluorescent) yellow fluorescent protein published in 2002, derived from Aequorea victoria. It is reported to be a rapidly-maturing weak dimer with moderate acid sensitivity.
   1816..1992    +  promoter       URA3 promoter (fragment): S. cerevisiae URA3
   1993..2796    +  CDS            URA3: orotidine-5'-phosphate decarboxylase, required for uracil biosynthesis; S. cerevisiae URA3; yeast auxotrophic marker, counterselectable with 5-fluoroorotic acid (5-FOA)
   3064..3324    +  CDS            TIM9: TIM9_YEAST - Experimental evidence at protein level: Swiss-Prot protein existence level 1. Mitochondrial intermembrane chaperone that participates in the import and insertion of multi-pass transmembrane proteins into the mitochondrial inner membrane. Also required for the transfer of beta- barrel precursors from the TOM complex to the sorting and assembly machinery (SAM complex) of the outer membrane. Acts as a chaperone-like protein that protects the hydrophobic precursors from aggregation and guide them through the mitochondrial intermembrane space. Compared to TIM10, it may have a strong st
   3438..4253    -  CDS            KanR: aminoglycoside phosphotransferase; aph(3')-Ia; confers resistance to kanamycin in bacteria or G418 (Geneticin®) in eukaryotes
   4478..5066    +  rep_origin     ori: high-copy-number ColE1/pMB1/pBR322/pUC origin of replication
   5173..5529    +  CDS            GEA2 (fragment): GEA2_YEAST - Experimental evidence at protein level: Swiss-Prot protein existence level 1. Activates the ARF proteins by exchanging bound GDP for free GTP. Plays a role in maintaining mitochondrial morphology (PubMed:25190516). From Saccharomyces cerevisiae (strain ATCC 204508 / S288c) (Baker's yeast).
