[The description below was written by a language model from this plasmid's Addgene catalogue record and pLannotate feature annotations shown in this document.]
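Description:
pVL1176 is a yeast expression plasmid built by Golden Gate assembly on an in-house backbone (TMP138) to produce a fluorescent marker of the endoplasmic reticulum in Saccharomyces cerevisiae. In E. coli it is maintained at high copy from a ColE1/pUC-type origin and selected with kanamycin through the aph(3')-Ia KanR gene. In yeast, selection relies on the URA3 auxotrophic marker, driven by its own promoter, which complements uracil auxotrophy and can be counterselected with 5-FOA.

The payload is a synthetic fusion, Ost1ss-Venus-HDEL, placed downstream of the constitutive S. cerevisiae TEF1 promoter. A short N-terminal fragment of OST1 supplies the signal sequence, which directs the nascent protein into the ER lumen via the translocon. It is followed by the yellow fluorescent protein Venus. The C-terminal HDEL tetrapeptide named in the insert is the yeast ER-retention signal, which retrieves escaped protein from the Golgi so that fluorescence stays in the ER. It is too short to be annotated separately, and no terminator is annotated after Venus.

No yeast replication origin (2μ or CEN/ARS) appears in the feature table. Instead, fragments of yeast genomic sequence matching MRL1, TIM9 and GEA2 are annotated at positions flanking the expression and marker cassettes and the bacterial backbone. This arrangement is consistent with homology arms for chromosomal integration, although the record does not state the mode of maintenance or the target locus. The plasmid is intended for labelling the ER in live-cell imaging and colocalization experiments.
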