Addgene plasmid #239537: pVL1176
Purpose: Express Venus as ER marker
Depositing lab: John Dueber. Depositing organization: University of California, Berkeley.
Backbone
  Vector backbone: TMP138
  Backbone manufacturer: Internal
  Vector type: Yeast Expression
  Selectable markers: URA3
Growth in bacteria
  Bacterial resistance: Kanamycin, 50 μg/mL
  Growth temperature: 37°C
  Growth strain: DH5alpha
  Copy number: High Copy
Gene/Insert
  Gene/Insert name: Ost1ss-Venus- HDEL
  Species: Synthetic
  Cloning method: Golden Gate
Terms and licenses: Academic/Nonprofit Terms; Industry Terms: Not Available to Industry
How to cite: pVL1176 was a gift from John Dueber (Addgene plasmid # 239537 ; http://n2t.net/addgene:239537 ; RRID:Addgene_239537)
